>Addgene plasmid #195913 | L1_GATA23_1 | addgene full sequence | sequence record 386337 | Addgene NGS Result
ACCACAGAATCAGGGGATAACGCAGGAAAGAACATGAAGGCCTTGACAGGATATATTGGCGGGTAAACTA
AGTCGCTGTATGTGTTTGTTTGAGATCTCATGTGAGCAAAAGGCCAGCAAAAGGCCAGGAACCGTAAAAA
GGCCGCGTTGCTGGCGTTTTTCCATAGGCTCCGCCCCCCTGACGAGCATCACAAAAATCGACGCTCAAGT
CAGAGGTGGCGAAACCCGACAGGACTATAAAGATACCAGGCGTTTCCCCCTGGAAGCTCCCTCGTGCGCT
CTCCTGTTCCGACCCTGCCGCTTACCGGATACCTGTCCGCCTTTCTCCCTTCGGGAAGCGTGGCGCTTTC
TCATAGCTCACGCTGTAGGTATCTCAGTTCGGTGTAGGTCGTTCGCTCCAAGCTGGGCTGTGTGCACGAA
CCCCCCGTTCAGCCCGACCGCTGCGCCTTATCCGGTAACTATCGTCTTGAGTCCAACCCGGTAAGACACG
ACTTATCGCCACTGGCAGCAGCCACTGGTAACAGGATTAGCAGAGCGAGGTATGTAGGCGGTGCTACAGA
GTTCTTGAAGTGGTGGCCTAACTACGGCTACACTAGAAGAACAGTATTTGGTATCTGCGCTCTGCTGAAG
CCAGTTACCTTCGGAAGAAGAGTTGGTAGCTCTTGATCCGGCAAACAAACCACCGCTGGTAGCGGTGGTT
TTTTTGTTTGCAAGCAGCAGATTACGCGCAGAAAAAAAGGATCTCAAGAAGATCCTTTGATCTTTTCTAC
GGGGTCTGACGCTCAGTGGAACGAAAACTCACGTTAAGGGATTTTGGTCATGAGATTATCAAAAAGGATC
TTCACCTAGATCCTTTTAAATTAAAAATGAAGTTTTAAATCAATCTAAAGTACTGAGAGATCCCCTCATA
ATTTCCCCAAAGCGTAACCATGTGTGAATAAATTTTGAGCTAGTAGGGTTGCAGCCACGAGTAAGTCTTC
CCTTGTTATTGTGTAGCCAGAATGCCGCAAAACTTCCATGCCTAAGCGAACTGTTGAGAGTACGTTTCGA
TTTCTGACTGTGTTAGCCTGGAAGTGCTTGTCCCAACCTTGTTTCTGAGCATGAACGCCCGCAAGCCAAC
ATGTTAGTTGAAGCATCAGGGCGATTAGCAGCATGATATCAAAACGCTCTGAGCTGCTCGTTCGGCTATG
GCGTAGGCCTAGTCCGTAGGCAGGACTTTTCAAGTCTCGGAAGGTTTCTTCAATCTGCATTCGCTTCGAA
TAGATATTAACAAGTTGTTTGGGTGTTCGAATTTCAACAGGTAAGTTAGTTGCTAGAACCCATGGCTCCT
TTGCCGACGCTGAGTAGATTTTAGGTGACGGGTGGTGACAATGAGTCCGTGTCGAGCGCTGATTTTTTCG
GCCTTTAGAGCGAGATTTATACAATAGAATTTGGCATGAGATTGGATTGCTTTTAGTCAGCCTCTTATAG
CCTAAAGTCTTTGAGTGACTAGATGACATATCATGTAAGTTGCTGATAGGTTTCCAGTTTTCCGCTCCTA
GGTCTGCATATTGTACTTTTCCTCTTACTCGACTTAACCAGTACCAACCCAGCTTCTCAACGGATTTATA
CCATGGCACTTTAAAGCCAGCATCACTGACAATGAGCGGTGTGGTGTTACTCGGTAGAATGCTCGCAAGG
TCGGCTAGAAATTGGTCATGAGCTTTCTTTGAACATTGCTCTGAAAGCGGGAACGCTTTCTCATAAAGAG
TAACAGAACGACCGTGTAGTGCGACTGAAGCTCGCAATACCATAAGTCGTTTTTGCTCACGAATATCAGA
CCAGTCAACAAGTACAATGGGCATCGTATTGCCCGAACAGATAAAGCTAGCATGCCAACGGTATACAGCG
AGTCGCTCTTTGTGGAGGTGACGATTACCTAACAATCGGTCGATTCGTTTGATGTTATGTTTTGTTCTCG
CTTTGGTTGGCAGGTTACGGCCAAGTTCGGTAAGAGTGAGAGTTTTACAGTCAAGTAATGCGTGGCAAGC
CAACGTTAAGCTGTTGAGTCGTTTTAAGTGTAATTCGGGGCAGAATTGGTAAAGAGAGTCGTGTAAAATA
TCGAGTTCGCACATCTTGTTGTCTGATTATTGATTTTTCGCGAAACCATTTGATCATATGACAAGATGTG
TATCCACCTTAACTTAATGATTTTTACCAAAATCATTAGGGGATTCATCAGTCTAAAGTATATATGTGTA
ACATTGGTCTAGTGATTAGAAAAACTCATCGAGCATCAAATGAAACTGCAATTTATTCATATCAGGATTA
TCAATACCATATTTTTGAAAAAGCCGTTTCTGTAATGAAGGAGAAAACTCACCGAGGCAGTTCCATAGGA
TGGCAAGATCCTGGTATCGGTCTGCGATTCCGACTCGTCCAACATCAATACAACCTATTAATTTCCCCTC
GTCAAAAATAAGGTTATCAAGTGAGAAATCACCATGAGTGACGACTGAATCCGGTGAGAATGGCAAAAGT
TTATGCATTTCTTTCCAGACTTGTTCAACAGGCCAGCCATTACGCTCGTCATCAAAATCACTCGCATCAA
CCAAACCGTTATTCATTCGTGATTGCGCCTGAGCGAGACGAAATACGCGATCGCTGTTAAAAGGACAATT
ACAAACAGGAATCGAATGCAACCGGCGCAGGAACACTGCCAGCGCATCAACAATATTTTCACCTGAATCA
GGATATTCTTCTAATACCTGGAATGCTGTTTTCCCTGGGATCGCAGTGGTGAGTAACCATGCATCATCAG
GAGTACGGATAAAATGCTTGATGGTCGGAAGAGGCATAAATTCCGTCAGCCAGTTTAGTCTGACCATCTC
ATCTGTAACATCATTGGCAACGCTACCTTTGCCATGTTTCAGAAACAACTCTGGCGCATCGGGCTTCCCA
TACAATCGGTAGATTGTCGCACCTGATTGCCCGACATTATCGCGAGCCCATTTATACCCATATAAATCAG
CATCCATGTTGGAATTTAATCGCGGCCTTGAGCAAGACGTTTCCCGTTGAATATGGCTCATAACACCCCT
TGTATTACTGTTTATGTAAGCAGACAGTTTTATTGTTCATGATGATATATTTTTATCTTGTGCAATGTAA
CATCAGAGATTTTGAGACACAACGTGGCTTTGTTGAATAAATCGAACTTTTGCTGAGTTGAAGGATCAGA
TCACGCATCTTCCCGACAACGCAGACCGTTCCGTGGCAAAGCAAAAGTTCAAAATCACCAACTGGTCCAC
CTACAACAAAGCTCTCATCAACCGTGGCTCCCTCACTTTCTGGCTGGATGATGGGGCGATTCAGGCGATC
CCCATCCAACAGCCCGCCGTCGAGCGGGCTTTTTTATCCCCGGAAGCCTGTGGATAGAGGGTAGTTATCC
ACGTGAAACCGCTAATGCCCCGCAAAGCCTTGATTCACGGGGCTTTCCGGCCCGCTCCAAAAACTATCCA
CGTGAAATCGCTAATCAGGGTACGTGAAATCGCTAATCGGAGTACGTGAAATCGCTAATAAGGTCACGTG
AAATCGCTAATCAAAAAGGCACGTGAGAACGCTAATAGCCCTTTCAGATCAACAGCTTGCAAACACCCCT
CGCTCCGGCAAGTAGTTACAGCAAGTAGTATGTTCAATTAGCTTTTCAATTATGAATATATATATCAATT
ATTGGTCGCCCTTGGCTTGTGGACAATGCGCTACGCGCACCGGCTCCGCCCGTGGACAACCGCAAGCGGT
TGCCCACCGTCGAGCGCCTTTGCCCACAACCCGGCGGCCGGCCGCAACAGATCGTTTTATAAATTTTTTT
TTTTGAAAAAGAAAAAGCCCGAAAGGCGGCAACCTCTCGGGCTTCTGGATTTCCGATCCCCGGAATTAGA
TCTTGGCAGGATATATTGTGGTGTAACGTTATCGATCTGGATTTTAGTACTGGATTTTGGTTTTAGGAAT
TAGAAATTTTATTGATAGAAGTATTTTACAAATACAAATACATACTAAGGGTTTCTTATATGCTCAACAC
ATGAGCGAAACCCTATAAGAACCCTAATTTCCCTTATCGGGAAACTACTCACACATTATTTATGGAGAAA
ATAGAGAGAGATAGATTTGTAGAGAGAGACTGGTGATTTCAGCGTACCGAATTAATTCCTGAATCACTGC
GACCGGCCCTCCCGCGACCCAGCCGAGCGAGCTTAGCGAACTGTGGACGAGAACTGTGCCACCAAGCGTA
AGGCCGTTCTCTCGCATTTGCCTTGCTAGGCTCGCGCGAGTTGCTGGCTGAGGCGTTCTCGAAATCAGCT
CTTGTTCGGTCGGCATCTACTCTATTCCTTTGCCCTCGGACGAGTGCTGGGGCGTCGGTTTCCACTATCG
GCGAGTACTTCTACACAGCCATCGGTCCAGACGGCCGCGCTTCTGCGGGCGATTTGTGTACGCCCGACAG
TCCCGGCTCCGGATCGGACGATTGCGTCGCATCGACCCTGCGCCCAAGCTGCATCATCGAAATTGCCGTC
AACCAAGCTCTGATAGAGTTGGTCAAGACCAATGCGGAGCATATACGCCCGGAGCCTTGGCGATCCTGCA
AGCTCCGGATGCCTCCGCTCGAAGTAGCGCGTCTGCTGCTCCATACAAGCCAACCACGGCCTCCAGAAGA
AGATGTTGGCGACCTCGTATTGGGAATCCCCGAACATCGCCTCGCTCCAGTCAATGACCGCTGTTATGCG
GCCATTGTCCGTCAGGACATTGTTGGAGCCGAAATCCGCGTGCACGAGGTGCCGGACTTCGGGGCAGTCC
TCGGCCCAAAGCATCAGCTCATCGAGAGCCTGCGCGACGGACGCACTGACGGTGTCGTCCATCACAGTTT
GCCAGTGATACACATGGGGATCAGCAATCGCGCATATGAAATCACGCCATGTAGTGTATTGACCGATTCC
TTGCGGTCCGAATGGGCCGAACCCGCTCGTCTGGCTAAGATCGGCCGCAGCGATAGCATCCATAGCCTCC
GCGACCGGCTGAAGAACAGCGGGCAGTTCGGTTTCAGGCAGGTCTTGCAACGTGACACCCTGTGCACGGC
GGGAGATGCAATAGGTCAGGCTCTCGCTGAACTCCCCAATGTCAAGCACTTCCGGAATCGGGAGCGCGGC
CGATGCAAAGTGCCGATAAACATAACGATCTTTGTAGAAACCATCGGCGCAGCTATTTACCCGCAGGACA
TATCCACGCCCTCCTACATCGAAGCTGAAAGCACGAGATTCTTCGCCCTCCGAGAGCTGCATCAGGTCGG
AGACGCTGTCGAACTTTTCGATCAGAAACTTCTCGACAGACGTCGCGGTGAGTTCAGGCTTTTTCATAGG
GGGGATCAGCTTGGGCTGTCCTCTCCAAATGAAATGAACTTCCTTATATAGAGGAAGGGTCTTGCGAAGG
ATAGTGGGATTGTGCGTCATCCCTTACGTCAGTGGAGATGTCACATCAATCCACTTGCTTTGAAGACGTG
GTTGGAACGTCTTCTTTTTCCACGATGCTCCTCGTGGGTGGGGGTCCATCTTTGGGACCACTGTCGGCAG
AGGCATCTTGAATGATAGCCTTTCCTTTATCGCAATGATGGCATTTGTAGGAGCCACCTTCCTTTTCTAC
TGTCCTTTCGATGAAGTGACAGATAGCTGGGCAATGGAATCCGAGGAGGTTTCCCGAAATTACCCTTTGT
TGAAAAGTCTCAATAGCCCTTTGGTCTTCTGAGACTGTATCTTTGACATTTTTGGAGTAGGGGTACGATA
ACATTAACGCTTACAATTTCCATTCGCCATTCAGGCTGCGCAACTGTTGGGAAGGGCGATCGGTGCGGGC
CTCTTCGCTATTACGCCAGCTGGCGAAAGGGGGATGTGCTGCAAGGCGATTAAGTTGGGTAACGCCAGGG
TTTTCCCAGTCACGACGTTGTAAAACGACGGCCAGTGAATTGTAATACGACTCACTATAGGGCTTGGAGC
ATGAATAATCTTTGCGTACACCTAAATTTTATAGTGAAAAATACATAATTTTAAAACTTTACTTTTGTAG
AGATGCCTAAAAAAAAATGGTTTACCACATGGACATTGTTATTTGTTCAGATCTCCAACGTATAGCAATA
TTTGTGATTTATAGATATGTAATTTGGTGTTCAAAGAATGTGTAGAACAATTATTCTTATGGGTATGCCA
AGAAAAGTTATATAACTTTATTCTATACTGCTTTCACGTTAAATAATGTAACATTATTAATGTTGTCCTT
TTACTTTTCCTTGAATTGATTTGGGAAGAAGACTATTGGCTTCCTTATCACATCAAAAAGTCTATGAGTA
AGTGAAACATTGGCTGGCTTTTGCTTCATTCCTTTGTCTCTGTCTTCATGTGAACAAGTTTGCAGAAATT
TGTGGTTTCTTTTTTTACTTTCTTTTGTCTAATACACACACTCTCACCACTATTATAAAGAAAATCCATA
GATCCCGGTCGTGCGTACTGCCACTTTGCTTTCCACCCGACAATGATTTGGGAGATGTTTTGTTTTGTGT
CATACATCTACCAAAAAAGTCTTAATCATTGTTCATCAAAAGAGCGCCCAAGGGCTCTTTCGTCTTCTTA
CCACACGCACACTAGTTCGAGAGGGTTTTTAAGGAGCTCTTAAGCCTTTCTTGATGACTCATACCACGAA
CAAGAACCAATCTTGTCACCCATATAATCTCCGTATTCAGAGAATTGAAGAGTTCTTGATCACTACTGTT
GTATCAAAAAGGAACTCTAAGAACTAAGATTGAAAATGGACACGTATGCCGGCGCTTATGATAGACAATC
AAGAGAAAGAGAGAACTCTTCTGCCGCCTCTCCAGCTACACAGAGATCTGCCAACGAGGATAAAGCTGCT
GATTTACAAAGAGAGGTAGAGAGAGATGGGGGTAGGTTTAGATTTGTGGGTCATTTCTCTGAGGCTCCTG
GTACATCAGCCTTTGGTACTGCTGAACGGCCTGAATTTGAAAGAATATTAAATGAGTGTCGGGCCGGTCG
ACTAAATATGATAATAGTTTATGATGTATCTAGGTTCAGTAGACTCAAAGTTATGGATGCAATTCCGATC
GTGAGCGAGCTACTTGCACTCGGTGTTACTATCGTAAGTACACAAGAAGGTGTATTCAGGCAGGGTAATG
TGATGGACCTTATACACCTTATTATGCGACTCGACGCTAGCCATAAAGAGTCATCACTGAAGAGTGCTAA
AATCTTGGACACCAAGAACCTGCAAAGGGAGCTTGGAGGCTATGTAGGAGGAAAAGCTCCGTATGGTTTC
GAACTCGTGAGTGAGACAAAAGAGATTACCAGAAATGGTAGGATGGTGAACGTGGTTATTAATAAGCTAG
CTCATAGCACAACCCCTCTCACAGGGCCTTTTGAGTTCGAACCTGACGTTATTAGATGGTGGTGGAGAGA
GATCAAAACTCACAAACATCTTCCATTTAAGCCAGGTAGCCAGGCTGCTATCCACCCTGGATCTATCACT
GGGCTTTGTAAAAGGATGGATGCTGACGCAGTGCCAACTCGAGGGGAAACAATCGGTAAGAAGACTGCAT
CTTCCGCTTGGGATCCCGCTACAGTTATGAGAATCCTTCGGGATCCGCGTATTGCTGGATTCGCCGCAGA
AGTCATTTATAAGAAAAAACCTGATGGTACTCCTACTACAAAAATCGAAGGTTATAGGATCCAAAGGGAT
CCTATTACTTTGCGTCCAGTTGAATTAGACTGTGGACCGATCATCGAACCTGCCGAGTGGTACGAGTTGC
AGGCCTGGCTTGATGGTAGAGGGCGTGGAAAGGGTTTATCTCGGGGACAGGCAATTTTGTCAGCAATGGA
TAAGCTTTATTGTGAGTGTGGGGCTGTTATGACATCAAAACGTGGAGAAGAGTCAATCAAGGATTCTTAC
AGGTGCAGACGTCGTAAAGTGGTGGACCCTTCTGCTCCAGGACAGCATGAGGGTACATGCAACGTTTCTA
TGGCTGCTCTTGATAAATTTGTGGCCGAACGTATTTTCAACAAGATTAGACACGCTGAAGGGGATGAGGA
AACTTTAGCTCTTCTTTGGGAGGCTGCCCGGCGTTTTGGTAAGCTAACAGAGGCACCAGAAAAAAGTGGC
GAAAGAGCTAATTTGGTAGCCGAAAGAGCAGACGCCTTGAATGCATTGGAAGAACTTTACGAAGATAGGG
CTGCCGGAGCATATGATGGACCAGTTGGTCGGAAGCATTTCAGGAAGCAACAAGCTGCACTAACTTTGAG
ACAGCAAGGCGCAGAGGAGCGACTCGCAGAGCTTGAGGCCGCCGAGGCCCCAAAGCTTCCACTCGATCAA
TGGTTTCCTGAGGATGCCGACGCTGATCCTACAGGTCCAAAGAGCTGGTGGGGAAGAGCTAGCGTAGACG
ATAAGAGAGTGTTTGTGGGTCTATTTGTTGACAAGATTGTAGTTACTAAGTCCACTACGGGTCGAGGACA
GGGCACTCCCATCGAAAAGAGAGCCAGTATTACCTGGGCAAAGCCTCCAACCGATGATGATGAAGACGAT
GCACAAGATGGTACCGAGGATGTGGCAGCATAATAAGCTTAGAGACTCTTATCAAGAATCCCATCTCTTG
CTTGCTTTTTTTTGTTGTCTTCCCTTTGATAGGGTTTGTTTTTCTTGTTTCAGTGACTTTCTATGTTAAA
AGATAATGTCAGTAAAAGGATTTGGTTTTCTATTATTCTGAATCGATTACGGAAGATTCTTGCTTAATTC
CAATCTATACAAGTATCGTGAAATAATGACCGTTTATGTGATTAGGAGACGTGTTTCATTAATAAAATAT
AAGATCAATACATTGTTAGTAGTGATAAACTATGTACAAATTGTATTGATTGTAAAAGAAACACAATAGG
TTCCTTTTTTCTACAATATATTGTGACAGACTCTCTGTTTTAACGAATGAATTAAATTTGTCAACGAAAA
AATTAAAGAATGATGTGATCACTTTGCACCTTGGTTCATCTTCAGAGGCTTCTGCATGTTCCATGCATTG
AGGCTCTCTACGGTCACAGGTTGTGAGCCGTTGTTAAAGACAAACAAATGCGCT
Features (pLannotate 1.2.2; 16 found; start..end, strand, type, name):
     44..68      +  misc_feature   RB T-DNA repeat: right border repeat from nopaline C58 T-DNA
    159..747     -  rep_origin     ori: high-copy-number ColE1/pMB1/pBR322/pUC origin of replication
   2106..2175    +  ncRNA          RNA-OUT: Accession: RF00240 - RNA-OUT
   2256..3071    -  CDS            KanR: aminoglycoside phosphotransferase; aph(3')-Ia; confers resistance to kanamycin in bacteria or G418 (Geneticin®) in eukaryotes
   3256..3357    +  CDS            TRA2_ECOLX (fragment): Protein predicted: Swiss-Prot protein existence level 4. Required for transposition of transposon Tn903. From Escherichia coli.
   3362..3797    +  rep_origin     pSa ori: origin of replication from bacterial plasmid pSa
   3924..3946    +  misc_feature   LB T-DNA repeat: left border repeat from nopaline C58 T-DNA (truncated)
   3954..4130    -  polyA_signal   CaMV poly(A) signal: cauliflower mosaic virus polyadenylation signal
   4180..4344    -  CDS            yokD (fragment): YOKD_BACSU - Experimental evidence at protein level: Swiss-Prot protein existence level 1. May contribute to antibiotic resistance. From Bacillus subtilis (strain 168).
   4365..5387    -  CDS            hph: KHYB_ECOLX - Experimental evidence at protein level: Swiss-Prot protein existence level 1. The aminoglycoside phosphotransferases achieve inactivation of their antibiotic substrates by phosphorylation. Only phosphorylates hygromycin and closely related compounds such as demethyl analogs and destomycin. From Escherichia coli.
   5407..5752    -  promoter       CaMV 35S promoter: strong constitutive promoter from cauliflower mosaic virus
   5409..5455    -  promoter       minimal CaMV 35S promoter: minimal 35S promoter from cauliflower mosaic virus
   5833..5990    -  CDS            lacZα (fragment): LacZα fragment of β-galactosidase; lacZ fragment
   5993..6011    +  promoter       T7 promoter: promoter for bacteriophage T7 RNA polymerase
   6446..6463    -  misc_feature   CEN/ARS (fragment): S. cerevisiae CEN6 centromere fused to an autonomously replicating sequence
   9052..56      -  CDS            CWINV2 (fragment) (across the origin): INV2_ARATH - Also known as BFRUCT2. Experimental evidence at transcript level: Swiss-Prot protein existence level 2. From Arabidopsis thaliana (Mouse-ear cress).
