[The description below was written by a language model from this plasmid's Addgene catalogue record and pLannotate feature annotations shown in this document.]
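Description:
L1_GATA23_1 is a plant-expression binary vector built on the pGII-L1-Rep backbone, a pGreenII-style Level 1 plasmid for Agrobacterium-mediated T-DNA delivery. The annotated sequence (about 9.2 kb) carries nopaline-type right and left T-DNA border repeats. Outside the borders are a high-copy ColE1/pUC origin for propagation in E. coli, the pSa origin used for replication in Agrobacterium, and an aph(3')-Ia kanamycin resistance gene for bacterial selection. Inside the T-DNA, next to the left border, a CaMV 35S promoter drives the hph hygromycin phosphotransferase gene, terminated by the CaMV polyadenylation signal. This cassette provides the hygromycin selection of transformed plants listed in the catalogue entry.

The payload is a roughly 3.1 kb synthetic cassette described as pGATA23-PhiC31-tUBQ1: the PhiC31 serine integrase under a GATA23 promoter, which the record labels a lateral-root development promoter, followed by a UBQ1 terminator. The automated annotation does not identify any of these three parts. The region between the lacZα/T7 remnants and the right border is essentially unannotated, so it presumably holds the cassette. The short hits there (a CEN/ARS fragment and an Arabidopsis invertase fragment spanning the origin), along with the small yokD and transposase fragments elsewhere, are probably incidental matches rather than functional elements.

According to the associated publication title, the plasmid belongs to an integrase toolbox for recording gene expression during plant development. In such a system, promoter-restricted integrase expression would irreversibly recombine a separate target carrying PhiC31 attachment sites, marking the cells in which the promoter was active and their descendants. The target construct is not part of this plasmid.
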