Addgene plasmid #195913: L1_GATA23_1
Purpose: Level 1 PhiC31 cassette with LR dvp promoter: pGATA23-PhiC31-tUBQ1
Depositing lab: Jennifer Nemhauser. Depositing organization: University of Washington. Publication: An integrase toolbox to record gene-expression during plant development. Guiziou S, Maranas CJ, Chu JC, Nemhauser JL. Nat Commun. 2023 Apr 3;14(1):1844. doi: 10.1038/s41467-023-37607-5. PubMed 37012288.
Backbone
  Vector backbone: pGII-L1-Rep
  Backbone size w/o insert (bp): 4708
  Vector type: Plant Expression
  Selectable markers: Hygromycin
Growth in bacteria
  Bacterial resistance: Kanamycin, 50 μg/mL
  Growth temperature: 37°C
  Growth strain: DH5alpha
  Copy number: High Copy
Gene/Insert
  Gene/Insert name: pGATA23-PhiC31-tUBQ1
  Species: Synthetic
  Insert size (bp): 3141
  Cloning method: Restriction Enzyme; 5′ cloning site Unknown (unknown if destroyed)
Terms and licenses: Academic/Nonprofit Terms; Industry Terms: Not Available to Industry
How to cite: L1_GATA23_1 was a gift from Jennifer Nemhauser (Addgene plasmid # 195913 ; http://n2t.net/addgene:195913 ; RRID:Addgene_195913)
